Addgene plasmid #195110: pX459-sgRNA1-RPB1-N-term
Purpose: Vector for transient expression of spCas9-nuclease (V2.0) and a sgRNA targeting the RPB1 N-term. Puromycin selection (2A-fusion).
Depositing lab: Job Dekker. Depositing organization: University of Massachusetts, Worcester. Publication: A cohesin traffic pattern genetically linked to gene regulation. Valton AL, Venev SV, Mair B, Khokhar ES, Tong AHY, Usaj M, Chan K, Pai AA, Moffat J, Dekker J. Nat Struct Mol Biol. 2022 Dec 8. doi: 10.1038/s41594-022-00890-9. PubMed 36482254.
Backbone
  Vector backbone: PX459 V2.0 Addgene plasmid #62988
  Total vector size (bp): 9178
  Vector type: Mammalian Expression, CRISPR
  Selectable markers: Puromycin
Growth in bacteria
  Bacterial resistance: Ampicillin, 100 μg/mL
  Growth temperature: 37°C
  Growth strain: DH5alpha
  Copy number: Unknown
Gene/Insert
  Gene/Insert name: sgRNA against first exon of RPB1 (N-terminal)
  gRNA/shRNA sequence: GCCACCCCCGTGCATGGCGG
  Species: H. sapiens (human)
  Cloning method: Restriction Enzyme; 5′ cloning site BbsI (destroyed during cloning); 3′ cloning site BbsI (destroyed during cloning)
  Sequencing primers: 5′ GACTATCATATGCTTACCGT
Terms and licenses: Academic/Nonprofit Terms; Industry Terms: Not Available to Industry
Depositor comments: Please visit https://www.biorxiv.org/content/10.1101/2021.07.29.454218v1 for bioRxiv preprint.
How to cite: pX459-sgRNA1-RPB1-N-term was a gift from Job Dekker (Addgene plasmid # 195110 ; http://n2t.net/addgene:195110 ; RRID:Addgene_195110)
