[The description below was written by a language model from this plasmid's Addgene catalogue record and pLannotate feature annotations shown in this document.]
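Description:
pX459-sgRNA1-RPB1-N-term is a 9,178 bp mammalian CRISPR expression plasmid built on the PX459 V2.0 backbone, designed for transient, all-in-one delivery of Streptococcus pyogenes Cas9 nuclease and a single guide RNA. It is propagated in E. coli through a high-copy ColE1/pUC-type origin with ampicillin selection (AmpR under its own bla promoter), and it also carries an f1 phage origin. A single AAV2 inverted terminal repeat is annotated downstream of the expression cassette. This appears to be a backbone remnant, since one ITR alone would not support AAV packaging, and the record describes no viral use.

The guide cassette consists of the human U6 RNA polymerase III promoter driving a 20-nt spacer directed against the first exon of human RPB1, at the N-terminal end of the coding region, fused to the S. pyogenes gRNA scaffold. The spacer was inserted between BbsI sites that were destroyed during cloning. A second, partial scaffold fragment is annotated immediately after the first.

Cas9 is expressed from a separate cassette made up of a CMV enhancer, chicken β-actin promoter and hybrid intron. The annotation tool splits the coding sequence into adjoining N- and C-terminal portions that together form the contiguous nuclease, followed by a nucleoplasmin nuclear localization signal. According to the catalogue entry, puromycin N-acetyltransferase is linked to Cas9 through a 2A fusion, so both proteins derive from one transcript ending at the bGH polyadenylation signal. This allows brief puromycin enrichment of transfected cells.

The construct is suited to cutting near the RPB1 start in human cells, for example for N-terminal editing of the locus, though the record does not describe the specific downstream application or any donor template.
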