Features (pLannotate 1.2.2; 19 found; start..end, strand, type, name):
      1..241     +  promoter       U6 promoter: RNA polymerase III promoter for human U6 snRNA
    271..346     +  misc_RNA       gRNA scaffold: guide RNA scaffold for the Streptococcus pyogenes CRISPR/Cas9 system
    353..396     +  misc_RNA       gRNA scaffold (fragment): guide RNA scaffold for the Streptococcus pyogenes CRISPR/Cas9 system
    443..728     +  enhancer       CMV enhancer: human cytomegalovirus immediate early enhancer; contains an 18-bp deletion relative to the standard CMV enhancer
    730..1007    +  promoter       chicken β-actin promoter: No description available
   1008..1236    +  intron         hybrid intron: hybrid between chicken β-actin (CBA) and minute virus of mice (MMV) introns (Gray et al., 2011)
   1374..2975    +  CDS            Cas9(N): N-terminal portion of Streptococcus pyogenes Cas9 (Zetsche et al., 2015)
   2976..5474    +  CDS            Cas9(C): C-terminal portion of Streptococcus pyogenes Cas9 (Zetsche et al., 2015)
   5475..5522    +  CDS            nucleoplasmin NLS: bipartite nuclear localization signal from nucleoplasmin
   5592..6191    +  CDS            PuroR (fragment): puromycin N-acetyltransferase; pac from Streptomyces; confers resistance to puromycin
   6225..6336    +  polyA_signal   bGH poly(A) signal: bovine growth hormone polyadenylation signal
   6441..6581    +  repeat_region  AAV2 ITR: inverted terminal repeat of adeno-associated virus serotype 2 inverted
   6586..6637    -  misc_feature   bom (fragment): basis of mobility region from pBR322
   6656..7111    +  rep_origin     f1 ori (sequence partly withheld): f1 bacteriophage origin of replication; arrow indicates direction of (+) strand synthesis
   7112..7161    -  misc_feature   bom (fragment): basis of mobility region from pBR322
   7263..7298    -  CDS            rop (fragment): Rop protein, which maintains plasmids at low copy number; rop
   7393..7497    +  promoter       AmpR promoter: bla
   7498..8358    +  CDS            AmpR: β-lactamase; bla; confers resistance to ampicillin, carbenicillin, and related antibiotics
   8529..9117    +  rep_origin     ori: high-copy-number ColE1/pMB1/pBR322/pUC origin of replication
>Addgene plasmid #195110 | pX459-sgRNA1-RPB1-N-term | addgene full sequence | sequence record 383880 | Addgene Partial NGS Result
GAGGGCCTATTTCCCATGATTCCTTCATATTTGCATATACGATACAAGGCTGTTAGAGAGATAATTGGAA
TTAATTTGACTGTAAACACAAAGATATTAGTACAAAATACGTGACGTAGAAAGTAATAATTTCTTGGGTA
GTTTGCAGTTTTAAAATTATGTTTTAAAATGGACTATCATATGCTTACCGTAACTTGAAAGTATTTCGAT
TTCTTGGCTTTATATATCTTGTGGAAAGGACGAAACACCGGCCACCCCCGTGCATGGCGGGTTTTAGAGC
TAGAAATAGCAAGTTAAAATAAGGCTAGTCCGTTATCAACTTGAAAAAGTGGCACCGAGTCGGTGCTTTT
TTGTTTTAGAGCTAGAAATAGCAAGTTAAAATAAGGCTAGTCCGTTTTTAGCGCGTGCGCCAATTCTGCA
GACAAATGGCTCTAGAGGTACCCGTTACATAACTTACGGTAAATGGCCCGCCTGGCTGACCGCCCAACGA
CCCCCGCCCATTGACGTCAATAGTAACGCCAATAGGGACTTTCCATTGACGTCAATGGGTGGAGTATTTA
CGGTAAACTGCCCACTTGGCAGTACATCAAGTGTATCATATGCCAAGTACGCCCCCTATTGACGTCAATG
ACGGTAAATGGCCCGCCTGGCATTGTGCCCAGTACATGACCTTATGGGACTTTCCTACTTGGCAGTACAT
CTACGTATTAGTCATCGCTATTACCATGGTCGAGGTGAGCCCCACGTTCTGCTTCACTCTCCCCATCTCC
CCCCCCTCCCCACCCCCAATTTTGTATTTATTTATTTTTTAATTATTTTGTGCAGCGATGGGGGCGGGGG
GGGGGGGGGGGCGCGCGCCAGGGGGGGGGGGGGGGGGGGGGGGGGGGGGGGGGGCGAGGCGGAGAGGTGC
GGCGGCAGCCAATCAGAGCGGCGCGCTCCGAAAGTTTCCTTTTATGGCGAGGCGGCGGCGGCGGCGGCCC
TATAAAAAGCGAAGCGCGCGGCGGGCGGGAGTCGCTGCGGCGCTGCCTTCGCCCCGTGCCCCGCTCCGCC
GCCGCCTCGCGCCGCCCGCCCCGGCTCTGACTGACCGCGTTACTCCCACAGGTGAGCGGGCGGGACGGCC
CTTCTCCTCCGGGCTGTAATTAGCTGAGCAAGAGGTAAGGGTTTAAGGGATGGTTGGTTGGTGGGGTATT
AATGTTTAATTACCTGGAGCACCTGCCTGAAATCACTTTTTTTCAGGTTGGACCGGTGCCACCATGGACT
ATAAGGACCACGACGGAGACTACAAGGATCATGATATTGATTACAAAGACGATGACGATAAGATGGCCCC
AAAGAAGAAGCGGAAGGTCGGTATCCACGGAGTCCCAGCAGCCGACAAGAAGTACAGCATCGGCCTGGAC
ATCGGCACCAACTCTGTGGGCTGGGCCGTGATCACCGACGAGTACAAGGTGCCCAGCAAGAAATTCAAGG
TGCTGGGCAACACCGACCGGCACAGCATCAAGAAGAACCTGATCGGAGCCCTGCTGTTCGACAGCGGCGA
AACAGCCGAGGCCACCCGGCTGAAGAGAACCGCCAGAAGAAGATACACCAGACGGAAGAACCGGATCTGC
TATCTGCAAGAGATCTTCAGCAACGAGATGGCCAAGGTGGACGACAGCTTCTTCCACAGACTGGAAGAGT
CCTTCCTGGTGGAAGAGGATAAGAAGCACGAGCGGCACCCCATCTTCGGCAACATCGTGGACGAGGTGGC
CTACCACGAGAAGTACCCCACCATCTACCACCTGAGAAAGAAACTGGTGGACAGCACCGACAAGGCCGAC
CTGCGGCTGATCTATCTGGCCCTGGCCCACATGATCAAGTTCCGGGGCCACTTCCTGATCGAGGGCGACC
TGAACCCCGACAACAGCGACGTGGACAAGCTGTTCATCCAGCTGGTGCAGACCTACAACCAGCTGTTCGA
GGAAAACCCCATCAACGCCAGCGGCGTGGACGCCAAGGCCATCCTGTCTGCCAGACTGAGCAAGAGCAGA
CGGCTGGAAAATCTGATCGCCCAGCTGCCCGGCGAGAAGAAGAATGGCCTGTTCGGAAACCTGATTGCCC
TGAGCCTGGGCCTGACCCCCAACTTCAAGAGCAACTTCGACCTGGCCGAGGATGCCAAACTGCAGCTGAG
CAAGGACACCTACGACGACGACCTGGACAACCTGCTGGCCCAGATCGGCGACCAGTACGCCGACCTGTTT
CTGGCCGCCAAGAACCTGTCCGACGCCATCCTGCTGAGCGACATCCTGAGAGTGAACACCGAGATCACCA
AGGCCCCCCTGAGCGCCTCTATGATCAAGAGATACGACGAGCACCACCAGGACCTGACCCTGCTGAAAGC
TCTCGTGCGGCAGCAGCTGCCTGAGAAGTACAAAGAGATTTTCTTCGACCAGAGCAAGAACGGCTACGCC
GGCTACATTGACGGCGGAGCCAGCCAGGAAGAGTTCTACAAGTTCATCAAGCCCATCCTGGAAAAGATGG
ACGGCACCGAGGAACTGCTCGTGAAGCTGAACAGAGAGGACCTGCTGCGGAAGCAGCGGACCTTCGACAA
CGGCAGCATCCCCCACCAGATCCACCTGGGAGAGCTGCACGCCATTCTGCGGCGGCAGGAAGATTTTTAC
CCATTCCTGAAGGACAACCGGGAAAAGATCGAGAAGATCCTGACCTTCCGCATCCCCTACTACGTGGGCC
CTCTGGCCAGGGGAAACAGCAGATTCGCCTGGATGACCAGAAAGAGCGAGGAAACCATCACCCCCTGGAA
CTTCGAGGAAGTGGTGGACAAGGGCGCTTCCGCCCAGAGCTTCATCGAGCGGATGACCAACTTCGATAAG
AACCTGCCCAACGAGAAGGTGCTGCCCAAGCACAGCCTGCTGTACGAGTACTTCACCGTGTATAACGAGC
TGACCAAAGTGAAATACGTGACCGAGGGAATGAGAAAGCCCGCCTTCCTGAGCGGCGAGCAGAAAAAGGC
CATCGTGGACCTGCTGTTCAAGACCAACCGGAAAGTGACCGTGAAGCAGCTGAAAGAGGACTACTTCAAG
AAAATCGAGTGCTTCGACTCCGTGGAAATCTCCGGCGTGGAAGATCGGTTCAACGCCTCCCTGGGCACAT
ACCACGATCTGCTGAAAATTATCAAGGACAAGGACTTCCTGGACAATGAGGAAAACGAGGACATTCTGGA
AGATATCGTGCTGACCCTGACACTGTTTGAGGACAGAGAGATGATCGAGGAACGGCTGAAAACCTATGCC
CACCTGTTCGACGACAAAGTGATGAAGCAGCTGAAGCGGCGGAGATACACCGGCTGGGGCAGGCTGAGCC
GGAAGCTGATCAACGGCATCCGGGACAAGCAGTCCGGCAAGACAATCCTGGATTTCCTGAAGTCCGACGG
CTTCGCCAACAGAAACTTCATGCAGCTGATCCACGACGACAGCCTGACCTTTAAAGAGGACATCCAGAAA
GCCCAGGTGTCCGGCCAGGGCGATAGCCTGCACGAGCACATTGCCAATCTGGCCGGCAGCCCCGCCATTA
AGAAGGGCATCCTGCAGACAGTGAAGGTGGTGGACGAGCTCGTGAAAGTGATGGGCCGGCACAAGCCCGA
GAACATCGTGATCGAAATGGCCAGAGAGAACCAGACCACCCAGAAGGGACAGAAGAACAGCCGCGAGAGA
ATGAAGCGGATCGAAGAGGGCATCAAAGAGCTGGGCAGCCAGATCCTGAAAGAACACCCCGTGGAAAACA
CCCAGCTGCAGAACGAGAAGCTGTACCTGTACTACCTGCAGAATGGGCGGGATATGTACGTGGACCAGGA
ACTGGACATCAACCGGCTGTCCGACTACGATGTGGACCATATCGTGCCTCAGAGCTTTCTGAAGGACGAC
TCCATCGACAACAAGGTGCTGACCAGAAGCGACAAGAACCGGGGCAAGAGCGACAACGTGCCCTCCGAAG
AGGTCGTGAAGAAGATGAAGAACTACTGGCGGCAGCTGCTGAACGCCAAGCTGATTACCCAGAGAAAGTT
CGACAATCTGACCAAGGCCGAGAGAGGCGGCCTGAGCGAACTGGATAAGGCCGGCTTCATCAAGAGACAG
CTGGTGGAAACCCGGCAGATCACAAAGCACGTGGCACAGATCCTGGACTCCCGGATGAACACTAAGTACG
ACGAGAATGACAAGCTGATCCGGGAAGTGAAAGTGATCACCCTGAAGTCCAAGCTGGTGTCCGATTTCCG
GAAGGATTTCCAGTTTTACAAAGTGCGCGAGATCAACAACTACCACCACGCCCACGACGCCTACCTGAAC
GCCGTCGTGGGAACCGCCCTGATCAAAAAGTACCCTAAGCTGGAAAGCGAGTTCGTGTACGGCGACTACA
AGGTGTACGACGTGCGGAAGATGATCGCCAAGAGCGAGCAGGAAATCGGCAAGGCTACCGCCAAGTACTT
CTTCTACAGCAACATCATGAACTTTTTCAAGACCGAGATTACCCTGGCCAACGGCGAGATCCGGAAGCGG
CCTCTGATCGAGACAAACGGCGAAACCGGGGAGATCGTGTGGGATAAGGGCCGGGATTTTGCCACCGTGC
GGAAAGTGCTGAGCATGCCCCAAGTGAATATCGTGAAAAAGACCGAGGTGCAGACAGGCGGCTTCAGCAA
AGAGTCTATCCTGCCCAAGAGGAACAGCGATAAGCTGATCGCCAGAAAGAAGGACTGGGACCCTAAGAAG
TACGGCGGCTTCGACAGCCCCACCGTGGCCTATTCTGTGCTGGTGGTGGCCAAAGTGGAAAAGGGCAAGT
CCAAGAAACTGAAGAGTGTGAAAGAGCTGCTGGGGATCACCATCATGGAAAGAAGCAGCTTCGAGAAGAA
TCCCATCGACTTTCTGGAAGCCAAGGGCTACAAAGAAGTGAAAAAGGACCTGATCATCAAGCTGCCTAAG
TACTCCCTGTTCGAGCTGGAAAACGGCCGGAAGAGAATGCTGGCCTCTGCCGGCGAACTGCAGAAGGGAA
ACGAACTGGCCCTGCCCTCCAAATATGTGAACTTCCTGTACCTGGCCAGCCACTATGAGAAGCTGAAGGG
CTCCCCCGAGGATAATGAGCAGAAACAGCTGTTTGTGGAACAGCACAAGCACTACCTGGACGAGATCATC
GAGCAGATCAGCGAGTTCTCCAAGAGAGTGATCCTGGCCGACGCTAATCTGGACAAAGTGCTGTCCGCCT
ACAACAAGCACCGGGATAAGCCCATCAGAGAGCAGGCCGAGAATATCATCCACCTGTTTACCCTGACCAA
TCTGGGAGCCCCTGCCGCCTTCAAGTACTTTGACACCACCATCGACCGGAAGAGGTACACCAGCACCAAA
GAGGTGCTGGACGCCACCCTGATCCACCAGAGCATCACCGGCCTGTACGAGACACGGATCGACCTGTCTC
AGCTGGGAGGCGACAAAAGGCCGGCGGCCACGAAAAAGGCCGGCCAGGCAAAAAAGAAAAAGGAATTCGG
CAGTGGAGAGGGCAGAGGAAGTCTGCTAACATGCGGTGACGTCGAGGAGAATCCTGGCCCAATGACCGAG
TACAAGCCCACGGTGCGCCTCGCCACCCGCGACGACGTCCCCAGGGCCGTACGCACCCTCGCCGCCGCGT
TCGCCGACTACCCCGCCACGCGCCACACCGTCGATCCGGACCGCCACATCGAGCGGGTCACCGAGCTGCA
AGAACTCTTCCTCACGCGCGTCGGGCTCGACATCGGCAAGGTGTGGGTCGCGGACGACGGCGCCGCGGTG
GCGGTCTGGACCACGCCGGAGAGCGTCGAAGCGGGGGCGGTGTTCGCCGAGATCGGCCCGCGCATGGCCG
AGTTGAGCGGTTCCCGGCTGGCCGCGCAGCAACAGATGGAAGGCCTCCTGGCGCCGCACCGGCCCAAGGA
GCCCGCGTGGTTCCTGGCCACCGTCGGAGTCTCGCCCGACCACCAGGGCAAGGGTCTGGGCAGCGCCGTC
GTGCTCCCCGGAGTGGAGGCGGCCGAGCGCGCCGGGGTGCCCGCCTTCCTGGAGACCTCCGCGCCCCGCA
ACCTCCCCTTCTACGAGCGGCTCGGCTTCACCGTCACCGCCGACGTCGAGGTGCCCGAAGGACCGCGCAC
CTGGTGCATGACCCGCAAGCCCGGTGCCTGAGAATTCTAACTAGAGCTCGCTGATCAGCCTCGACTGTGC
CTTCTAGTTGCCAGCCATCTGTTGTTTGCCCCTCCCCCGTGCCTTCCTTGACCCTGGAAGGTGCCACTCC
CACTGTCCTTTCCTAATAAAATGAGGAAATTGCATCGCATTGTCTGAGTAGGTGTCATTCTATTCTGGGG
GGTGGGGTGGGGCAGGACAGCAAGGGGGAGGATTGGGAAGAGAATAGCAGGCATGCTGGGGAGCGGCCGC
AGGAACCCCTAGTGATGGAGTTGGCCACTCCCTCTCTGCGCGCTCGCTCGCTCACTGAGGCCGGGCGACC
AAAGGTCGCCCGACGCCCGGGCTTTGCCCGGGCGGCCTCAGTGAGCGAGCGAGCGCGCAGCTGCCTGCAG
GGGCGCCTGATGCGGTATTTTCTCCTTACGCATCTGTGCGGTATTTCACACCGCATA
[95 nt withheld, positions 6638-6732]
T
[46 nt withheld, positions 6734-6779]
C
[141 nt withheld, positions 6781-6921]
CCTTTGACGTTGGAGTCCACGTTCTTT
[37 nt withheld, positions 6949-6985]
ACTCTATCTCGGGCTATTCTTTTGATTTATAAGGGATTTTGCCGATTTCGGTCTATTGGTTAAAAAATGA
GCTGATTTAACAAAAATTTAACGCGAATTTTAACAAAATATTAACGTTTACAATTTTATGGTGCACTCTC
AGTACAATCTGCTCTGATGCCGCATAGTTAAGCCAGCCCCGACACCCGCCAACACCCGCTGACGCGCCCT
GACGGGCTTGTCTGCTCCCGGCATCCGCTTACAGACAAGCTGTGACCGTCTCCGGGAGCTGCATGTGTCA
GAGGTTTTCACCGTCATCACCGAAACGCGCGAGACGAAAGGGCCTCGTGATACGCCTATTTTTATAGGTT
AATGTCATGATAATAATGGTTTCTTAGACGTCAGGTGGCACTTTTCGGGGAAATGTGCGCGGAACCCCTA
TTTGTTTATTTTTCTAAATACATTCAAATATGTATCCGCTCATGAGACAATAACCCTGATAAATGCTTCA
ATAATATTGAAAAAGGAAGAGTATGAGTATTCAACATTTCCGTGTCGCCCTTATTCCCTTTTTTGCGGCA
TTTTGCCTTCCTGTTTTTGCTCACCCAGAAACGCTGGTGAAAGTAAAAGATGCTGAAGATCAGTTGGGTG
CACGAGTGGGTTACATCGAACTGGATCTCAACAGCGGTAAGATCCTTGAGAGTTTTCGCCCCGAAGAACG
TTTTCCAATGATGAGCACTTTTAAAGTTCTGCTATGTGGCGCGGTATTATCCCGTATTGACGCCGGGCAA
GAGCAACTCGGTCGCCGCATACACTATTCTCAGAATGACTTGGTTGAGTACTCACCAGTCACAGAAAAGC
ATCTTACGGATGGCATGACAGTAAGAGAATTATGCAGTGCTGCCATAACCATGAGTGATAACACTGCGGC
CAACTTACTTCTGACAACGATCGGAGGACCGAAGGAGCTAACCGCTTTTTTGCACAACATGGGGGATCAT
GTAACTCGCCTTGATCGTTGGGAACCGGAGCTGAATGAAGCCATACCAAACGACGAGCGTGACACCACGA
TGCCTGTAGCAATGGCAACAACGTTGCGCAAACTATTAACTGGCGAACTACTTACTCTAGCTTCCCGGCA
ACAATTAATAGACTGGATGGAGGCGGATAAAGTTGCAGGACCACTTCTGCGCTCGGCCCTTCCGGCTGGC
TGGTTTATTGCTGATAAATCTGGAGCCGGTGAGCGTGGAAGCCGCGGTATCATTGCAGCACTGGGGCCAG
ATGGTAAGCCCTCCCGTATCGTAGTTATCTACACGACGGGGAGTCAGGCAACTATGGATGAACGAAATAG
ACAGATCGCTGAGATAGGTGCCTCACTGATTAAGCATTGGTAACTGTCAGACCAAGTTTACTCATATATA
CTTTAGATTGATTTAAAACTTCATTTTTAATTTAAAAGGATCTAGGTGAAGATCCTTTTTGATAATCTCA
TGACCAAAATCCCTTAACGTGAGTTTTCGTTCCACTGAGCGTCAGACCCCGTAGAAAAGATCAAAGGATC
TTCTTGAGATCCTTTTTTTCTGCGCGTAATCTGCTGCTTGCAAACAAAAAAACCACCGCTACCAGCGGTG
GTTTGTTTGCCGGATCAAGAGCTACCAACTCTTTTTCCGAAGGTAACTGGCTTCAGCAGAGCGCAGATAC
CAAATACTGTTCTTCTAGTGTAGCCGTAGTTAGGCCACCACTTCAAGAACTCTGTAGCACCGCCTACATA
CCTCGCTCTGCTAATCCTGTTACCAGTGGCTGCTGCCAGTGGCGATAAGTCGTGTCTTACCGGGTTGGAC
TCAAGACGATAGTTACCGGATAAGGCGCAGCGGTCGGGCTGAACGGGGGGTTCGTGCACACAGCCCAGCT
TGGAGCGAACGACCTACACCGAACTGAGATACCTACAGCGTGAGCTATGAGAAAGCGCCACGCTTCCCGA
AGGGAGAAAGGCGGACAGGTATCCGGTAAGCGGCAGGGTCGGAACAGGAGAGCGCACGAGGGAGCTTCCA
GGGGGAAACGCCTGGTATCTTTATAGTCCTGTCGGGTTTCGCCACCTCTGACTTGAGCGTCGATTTTTGT
GATGCTCGTCAGGGGGGCGGAGCCTATGGAAAAACGCCAGCAACGCGGCCTTTTTACGGTTCCTGGCCTT
TTGCTGGCCTTTTGCTCACATGT
